>Addgene plasmid #12201 | pGEX-Cdc42 | addgene full sequence | sequence record 384917 | Addgene NGS Result
AGCTTATCGACTGCACGGTGCACCAATGCTTCTGGCGTCAGGCAGCCATCGGAAGCTGTGGTATGGCTGT
GCAGGTCGTAAATCACTGCATAATTCGTGTCGCTCAAGGCGCACTCCCGTTCTGGATAATGTTTTTTGCG
CCGACATCATAACGGTTCTGGCAAATATTCTGAAATGAGCTGTTGACAATTAATCATCGGCTCGTATAAT
GTGTGGAATTGTGAGCGGATAACAATTTCACACAGGAAACAGTATTCATGTCCCCTATACTAGGTTATTG
GAAAATTAAGGGCCTTGTGCAACCCACTCGACTTCTTTTGGAATATCTTGAAGAAAAATATGAAGAGCAT
TTGTATGAGCGCGATGAAGGTGATAAATGGCGAAACAAAAAGTTTGAATTGGGTTTGGAGTTTCCCAATC
TTCCTTATTATATTGATGGTGATGTTAAATTAACACAGTCTATGGCCATCATACGTTATATAGCTGACAA
GCACAACATGTTGGGTGGTTGTCCAAAAGAGCGTGCAGAGATTTCAATGCTTGAAGGAGCGGTTTTGGAT
ATTAGATACGGTGTTTCGAGAATTGCATATAGTAAAGACTTTGAAACTCTCAAAGTTGATTTTCTTAGCA
AGCTACCTGAAATGCTGAAAATGTTCGAAGATCGTTTATGTCATAAAACATATTTAAATGGTGATCATGT
AACCCATCCTGACTTCATGTTGTATGACGCTCTTGATGTTGTTTTATACATGGACCCAATGTGCCTGGAT
GCGTTCCCAAAATTAGTTTGTTTTAAAAAACGTATTGAAGCTATCCCACAAATTGATAAGTACTTGAAAT
CCAGCAAGTATATAGCATGGCCTTTGCAGGGCTGGCAAGCCACGTTTGGTGGTGGCGACCATCCTCCAAA
ATCGGATCTGGTTCCGCGTGGATCCAAAATTATTTCAGCAATGCAGACAATTAAGTGTGTTGTTGTGGGC
GATGGTGCTGTTGGTAAAACATGTCTCCTGATATCCTACACAACAAACAAATTTCCATCGGAATATGTAC
CGACTGTTTTTGACAACTATGCAGTCACAGTTATGATTGGTGGAGAACCATATACTCTTGGACTTTTTGA
TACTGCAGGGCAAGAGGATTATGACAGATTACGACCGCTGAGTTATCCACAAACAGATGTATTTCTAGTC
TGTTTTTCAGTGGTCTCTCCATCTTCATTTGAAAACGTGAAAGAAAAGTGGGTGCCTGAGATAACTCACC
ACTGTCCAAAGACTCCTTTCTTGCTTGTTGGGACTCAAATTGATCTCAGAGATGACCCCTCTACTATTGA
GAAACTTGCCAAGAACAAACAGAAGCCTATCACTCCAGAGACTGCTGAAAAGCTGGCCCGTGACCTGAAG
GCTGTCAAGTATGTGGAGTGTTCTGCACTTACACAGAAAGGCCTAAAGAATGTATTTGACGAAGCAATAT
TGGCTGCCCTGGAGCCTCCAGAACCGAAGAAGAGCCGCAGGTGTGTGCTGCTATGAACATCTCTCCAGAG
CCCTTTCTGCACAGCTGGTGTCGGCATCATACTAAAAGCAATGTTTAAATCAAACTAAAGATTAAAAATT
AAAATTCGTTTTTGCAATAATGACAAATGCCCTGCACCTACCCACATGCACTCGTGTGAGACAAGGCCCA
TAGGTATGGCCCCCCCCTTCCCCCTCCCAGTACTAGTTAATTTTGAGTAATTGTATTGTCAGAAAAGTGA
TTAGTACTATTTTTTTTTGTTGTTTCAAAAAAAAAAAAAGGTAGCAGTCGACAGATGAATTCATCGTGAC
TGACTGACGATCTGCCTCGCGCGTTTCGGTGATGACGGTGAAAACCTCTGACACATGCAGCTCCCGGAGA
CGGTCACAGCTTGTCTGTAAGCGGATGCCGGGAGCAGACAAGCCCGTCAGGGCGCGTCAGCGGGTGTTGG
CGGGTGTCGGGGCGCAGCCATGACCCAGTCACGTAGCGATAGCGGAGTGTATAATTCTTGAAGACGAAAG
GGCCTCGTGATACGCCTATTTTTATAGGTTAATGTCATGATAATAATGGTTTCTTAGACGTCAGGTGGCA
CTTTTCGGGGAAATGTGCGCGGAACCCCTATTTGTTTATTTTTCTAAATACATTCAAATATGTATCCGCT
CATGAGACAATAACCCTGATAAATGCTTCAATAATATTGAAAAAGGAAGAGTATGAGTATTCAACATTTC
CGTGTCGCCCTTATTCCCTTTTTTGCGGCATTTTGCCTTCCTGTTTTTGCTCACCCAGAAACGCTGGTGA
AAGTAAAAGATGCTGAAGATCAGTTGGGTGCACGAGTGGGTTACATCGAACTGGATCTCAACAGCGGTAA
GATCCTTGAGAGTTTTCGCCCCGAAGAACGTTTTCCAATGATGAGCACTTTTAAAGTTCTGCTATGTGGC
GCGGTATTATCCCGTGTTGACGCCGGGCAAGAGCAACTCGGTCGCCGCATACACTATTCTCAGAATGACT
TGGTTGAGTACTCACCAGTCACAGAAAAGCATCTTACGGATGGCATGACAGTAAGAGAATTATGCAGTGC
TGCCATAACCATGAGTGATAACACTGCGGCCAACTTACTTCTGACAACGATCGGAGGACCGAAGGAGCTA
ACCGCTTTTTTGCACAACATGGGGGATCATGTAACTCGCCTTGATCGTTGGGAACCGGAGCTGAATGAAG
CCATACCAAACGACGAGCGTGACACCACGATGCCTGCAGCAATGGCAACAACGTTGCGCAAACTATTAAC
TGGCGAACTACTTACTCTAGCTTCCCGGCAACAATTAATAGACTGGATGGAGGCGGATAAAGTTGCAGGA
CCACTTCTGCGCTCGGCCCTTCCGGCTGGCTGGTTTATTGCTGATAAATCTGGAGCCGGTGAGCGTGGGT
CTCGCGGTATCATTGCAGCACTGGGGCCAGATGGTAAGCCCTCCCGTATCGTAGTTATCTACACGACGGG
GAGTCAGGCAACTATGGATGAACGAAATAGACAGATCGCTGAGATAGGTGCCTCACTGATTAAGCATTGG
TAACTGTCAGACCAAGTTTACTCATATATACTTTAGATTGATTTAAAACTTCATTTTTAATTTAAAAGGA
TCTAGGTGAAGATCCTTTTTGATAATCTCATGACCAAAATCCCTTAACGTGAGTTTTCGTTCCACTGAGC
GTCAGACCCCGTAGAAAAGATCAAAGGATCTTCTTGAGATCCTTTTTTTCTGCGCGTAATCTGCTGCTTG
CAAACAAAAAAACCACCGCTACCAGCGGTGGTTTGTTTGCCGGATCAAGAGCTACCAACTCTTTTTCCGA
AGGTAACTGGCTTCAGCAGAGCGCAGATACCAAATACTGTCCTTCTAGTGTAGCCGTAGTTAGGCCACCA
CTTCAAGAACTCTGTAGCACCGCCTACATACCTCGCTCTGCTAATCCTGTTACCAGTGGCTGCTGCCAGT
GGCGATAAGTCGTGTCTTACCGGGTTGGACTCAAGACGATAGTTACCGGATAAGGCGCAGCGGTCGGGCT
GAACGGGGGGTTCGTGCACACAGCCCAGCTTGGAGCGAACGACCTACACCGAACTGAGATACCTACAGCG
TGAGCTATGAGAAAGCGCCACGCTTCCCGAAGGGAGAAAGGCGGACAGGTATCCGGTAAGCGGCAGGGTC
GGAACAGGAGAGCGCACGAGGGAGCTTCCAGGGGGAAACGCCTGGTATCTTTATAGTCCTGTCGGGTTTC
GCCACCTCTGACTTGAGCGTCGATTTTTGTGATGCTCGTCAGGGGGGCGGAGCCTATGGAAAAACGCCAG
CAACGCGGCCTTTTTACGGTTCCTGGCCTTTTGCTGGCCTTTTGCTCACATGTTCTTTCCTGCGTTATCC
CCTGATTCTGTGGATAACCGTATTACCGCCTTTGAGTGAGCTGATACCGCTCGCCGCAGCCGAACGACCG
AGCGCAGCGAGTCAGTGAGCGAGGAAGCGGAAGAGCGCCTGATGCGGTATTTTCTCCTTACGCATCTGTG
CGGTATTTCACACCGCATAAATTCCGACACCATCGAATGGCGCAAAACCTTTCGCGGTATGGCATGATAG
CGCCCGGAAGAGAGTCAATTCAGGGTGGTGAATGTGAAACCAGTAACGTTATACGATGTCGCAGAGTATG
CCGGTGTCTCTTATCAGACCGTTTCCCGCGTGGTGAACCAGGCCAGCCACGTTTCTGCGAAAACGCGGGA
AAAAGTGGAAGCGGCGATGGCGGAGCTGAATTACATTCCCAACCGCGTGGCACAACAACTGGCGGGCAAA
CAGTCGTTGCTGATTGGCGTTGCCACCTCCAGTCTGGCCCTGCACGCGCCGTCGCAAATTGTCGCGGCGA
TTAAATCTCGCGCCGATCAACTGGGTGCCAGCGTGGTGGTGTCGATGGTAGAACGAAGCGGCGTCGAAGC
CTGTAAAGCGGCGGTGCACAATCTTCTCGCGCAACGCGTCAGTGGGCTGATCATTAACTATCCGCTGGAT
GACCAGGATGCCATTGCTGTGGAAGCTGCCTGCACTAATGTTCCGGCGTTATTTCTTGATGTCTCTGACC
AGACACCCATCAACAGTATTATTTTCTCCCATGAAGACGGTACGCGACTGGGCGTGGAGCATCTGGTCGC
ATTGGGTCACCAGCAAATCGCGCTGTTAGCGGGCCCATTAAGTTCTGTCTCGGCGCGTCTGCGTCTGGCT
GGCTGGCATAAATATCTCACTCGCAATCAAATTCAGCCGATAGCGGAACGGGAAGGCGACTGGAGTGCCA
TGTCCGGTTTTCAACAAACCATGCAAATGCTGAATGAGGGCATCGTTCCCACTGCGATGCTGGTTGCCAA
CGATCAGATGGCGCTGGGCGCAATGCGCGCCATTACCGAGTCCGGGCTGCGCGTTGGTGCGGATATCTCG
GTAGTGGGATACGACGATACCGAAGACAGCTCATGTTATATCCCGCCGTTAACCACCATCAAACAGGATT
TTCGCCTGCTGGGGCAAACCAGCGTGGACCGCTTGCTGCAACTCTCTCAGGGCCAGGCGGTGAAGGGCAA
TCAGCTGTTGCCCGTCTCACTGGTGAAAAGAAAAACCACCCTGGCGCCCAATACGCAAACCGCCTCTCCC
CGCGCGTTGGCCGATTCATTAATGCAGCTGGCACGACAGGTTTCCCGACTGGAAAGCGGGCAGTGAGCGC
AACGCAATTAATGTAAGTTAGCTCACTCATTAGGCACCCCAGGCTTTACACTTTATGCTTCCGGCTCGTA
TGTTGTGTGGAATTGTGAGCGGATAACAATTTCACACAGGAAACAGCTATGACCATGATTACGGATTCAC
TGGCCGTCGTTTTACAACGTCGTGACTGGGAAAACCCTGGCGTTACCCAACTTAATCGCCTTGCAGCACA
TCCCCCTTTCGCCAGCTGGCGTAATAGCGAAGAGGCCCGCACCGATCGCCCTTCCCAACAGTTGCGCAGC
CTGAATGGCGAATGGCGCTTTGCCTGGTTTCCGGCACCAGAAGCGGTGCCGGAAAGCTGGCTGGAGTGCG
ATCTTCCTGAGGCCGATACTGTCGTCGTCCCCTCAAACTGGCAGATGCACGGTTACGATGCGCCCATCTA
CACCAACGTGACCTATCCCATTACGGTCAATCCGCCGTTTGTTCCCACGGAGAATCCGACGGGTTGTTAC
TCGCTCACATTTAATGTTGATGAAAGCTGGCTACAGGAAGGCCAGACGCGAATTATTTTTGATGGCGTTG
GAATT
Features (pLannotate 1.2.2; 17 found; start..end, strand, type, name):
    183..211     +  promoter       tac promoter: strong E. coli promoter; hybrid between the trp and lac UV5 promoters
    219..235     +  protein_bind   lac operator: The lac repressor binds to the lac operator to inhibit transcription in E. coli. This inhibition can be relieved by adding lactose or isopropyl-β-D-thiogalactopyranoside (IPTG). lac repressor encoded by lacI
    258..911     +  CDS            GST26_SCHJA: Experimental evidence at protein level: Swiss-Prot protein existence level 1. GST isoenzymes appear to play a central role in the parasite detoxification system. Other functions are also suspected including a role in increasing the solubility of haematin in the parasite gut. From Schistosoma japonicum (Blood fluke).
    951..1526    +  CDS            Cdc42: human Rho family small GTPase Cdc42
   1832..1871    +  CDS            rop (fragment): Rop protein, which maintains plasmids at low copy number; rop
   1973..2013    +  misc_feature   bom (fragment): basis of mobility region from pBR322
   2118..2222    +  promoter       AmpR promoter: bla
   2223..3083    +  CDS            AmpR: β-lactamase; bla; confers resistance to ampicillin, carbenicillin, and related antibiotics
   3254..3842    +  rep_origin     ori: high-copy-number ColE1/pMB1/pBR322/pUC origin of replication
   4028..4079    -  misc_feature   bom (fragment): basis of mobility region from pBR322
   4086..4163    +  promoter       lacI promoter: lacI
   4164..5246    +  CDS            lacI: lac repressor; lacI; The lac repressor binds to the lac operator to inhibit transcription in E. coli. This inhibition can be relieved by adding lactose or isopropyl-β-D-thiogalactopyranoside (IPTG).
   5259..5280    +  protein_bind   CAP binding site: CAP binding activates transcription in the presence of cAMP. E. coli catabolite activator protein
   5295..5325    +  promoter       lac promoter: promoter for the E. coli lac operon
   5333..5349    +  protein_bind   lac operator: The lac repressor binds to the lac operator to inhibit transcription in E. coli. This inhibition can be relieved by adding lactose or isopropyl-β-D-thiogalactopyranoside (IPTG). lac repressor encoded by lacI
   5369..5542    +  CDS            lacZα: LacZα fragment of β-galactosidase; lacZ fragment
   5806..107     -  CDS            yciV (fragment) (across the origin): RNAAM_ECOLI - Also known as trpH From Escherichia coli (strain K12).
