[The description below was written by a language model from this plasmid's Addgene catalogue record and pLannotate feature annotations shown in this document.]
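Description:
pGEX-Cdc42 is a bacterial expression plasmid built on the pGEX-2T backbone that produces human Cdc42, a Rho-family small GTPase, as a fusion to the C-terminus of glutathione S-transferase (GST) from Schistosoma japonicum. The Cdc42 cDNA fragment (catalogued as roughly 900 bp) was inserted between the BamHI and EcoRI sites, both of which remain intact. In the sequenced 5.8 kb record, the annotated Cdc42 coding region spans about 575 bp and begins a short distance downstream of the GST open reading frame. The short gap between the two corresponds to the linker region, which in pGEX-2T normally carries a thrombin cleavage site, although this site is not annotated in the feature table.

Expression of the fusion is driven by the tac promoter, a strong trp/lac hybrid, followed by a lac operator. The plasmid also carries its own lacI gene with its promoter, so the repressor keeps transcription low until it is induced with IPTG. Propagation in E. coli relies on a ColE1/pMB1-type origin listed as high copy, and selection is by ampicillin through the β-lactamase gene. The remaining annotations are backbone remnants: fragments of rop and bom, a lac promoter/operator with a lacZα segment downstream of lacI, and a small yciV fragment.

The GST tag allows the recombinant protein to be purified or immobilised on glutathione resin. Such GTPase fusions are typically used for nucleotide loading, binding and pull-down assays with effector proteins. This fits the associated publication, which identified a Cdc42/Rac-activated kinase.
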