Addgene plasmid #12201: pGEX-Cdc42
Depositing lab: Jonathan Chernoff. Depositing organization: Institute for Cancer Research d/b/a the Research Institute of Fox Chase Cancer Center. Publication: Identification of a mouse p21Cdc42/Rac activated kinase. Bagrodia S, Taylor SJ, Creasy CL, Chernoff J, Cerione RA. J Biol Chem. 1995 Sep 29. 270(39):22731-7. 10.1074/jbc.270.39.22731 PubMed 7559398.
Backbone
  Vector backbone: pGEX-2T
  Backbone manufacturer: Amersham
  Backbone size w/o insert (bp): 4900
  Vector type: Bacterial Expression
Growth in bacteria
  Bacterial resistance: Ampicillin, 100 μg/mL
  Growth temperature: 37°C
  Growth strain: DH5alpha
  Copy number: High Copy
Gene/Insert
  Gene/Insert name: Cdc42 (alt name: Cdc42hs)
  Species: H. sapiens (human)
  Insert size (bp): 900
  Entrez Gene: CDC42 (a.k.a. CDC42Hs, G25K, TKS)
  Tag / fusion protein: GST (N terminal on backbone)
  Cloning method: Restriction Enzyme; 5′ cloning site BamHI (not destroyed); 3′ cloning site EcoRI (not destroyed)
  Sequencing primers: 5′ pGEX-5'
Resource information
  A portion of this plasmid was derived from a plasmid made by: Richard Cerione (Shinjo, et al: PMID 2124704)
Terms and licenses: Academic/Nonprofit Terms; Industry Terms: Not Available to Industry
How to cite: pGEX-Cdc42 was a gift from Jonathan Chernoff (Addgene plasmid # 12201 ; http://n2t.net/addgene:12201 ; RRID:Addgene_12201)
