>Addgene plasmid #12201 | pGEX-Cdc42 | addgene partial sequence | sequence record 18834 | 12201 with pGEX5'
GGATCTGGTTCCGCGTGGATCCAAAATTATTTCAGCAATGCAGACAATTAAGTGTGTTGTTGTGGGCGAT
GGTGCTGTTGGTAAAACATGTCTCCTGATATCCTACACAACAAACAAATTTCCATCGGAATATGTACCGA
CTGTTTTTGACAACTATGCAGTCACAGTTATGATTGGTGGAGAACCATATACTCTTGGACTTTTTGATAC
TGCAGGGCAAGAGGATTATGACAGATTACGACCGCTGAGTTATCCACAAACAGATGTATTTCTAGTCTGT
TTTTCAGTGGTCTCTCCATCTTCATTTGAAAACGTGAAAGAAAAGTGGGTGCCTGAGATAACTCACCACT
GTCCAAAGACTCCTTTCTTGCTTGTTGGGACTCAAATTGATCTCAGAGATGACCCCTCTACTATTGAGAA
ACTTGCCAAGAACAAACAGAAGCCTATCACTCCAGAGACTGCTGAAAAGCTGGCCCGTGACCTGAAGGCT
GTCAAGTATGTGGAGTGTTCTGCACTTACACAGAAAGGCCTAAAGAATGTATTTGACGAAGCAATATTGG
CTGCCCTGGAGCCTCCAGAACCGAAGAAGAGCCGCAGGTGTGTGCTGCTATGAACATCTCTCCAGAGCCC
TTTCTGCACAGCTGGTGTCGGCATCATACTAAAAGCAATGTTTAAATCAAACTAAAGATTAAAAATTAAA
ATTCGTTTTTGCAATAATGACAAATGCCCTGCACCTACCCACATGCACTCGTGTGA
